Addgene plasmid #214218: pDSG590
Purpose: competition strain 8 integrase plasmid
Depositing lab: Uri Alon. Depositing organization: Weizmann Institute of Science. Publication: A synthetic differentiation circuit in Escherichia coli for suppressing mutant takeover. Glass DS, Bren A, Vaisbourd E, Mayo A, Alon U. Cell. 2024 Jan 31:S0092-8674(24)00061-8. doi: 10.1016/j.cell.2024.01.024. PubMed 38320549.
Backbone
  Vector backbone: pSB4S5
  Vector type: Bacterial Expression, Synthetic Biology
Growth in bacteria
  Bacterial resistance: Spectinomycin, 50 μg/mL
  Growth temperature: 37°C
  Growth strain: DH5alpha
  Copy number: Low Copy
Gene/Insert
  Gene/Insert name: PhlF, A118
Resource information
  A portion of this plasmid was derived from a plasmid made by: pNR220 (Addgene #79541)
Terms and licenses: Academic/Nonprofit Terms; Industry Terms: Not Available to Industry
How to cite: pDSG590 was a gift from Uri Alon (Addgene plasmid # 214218 ; http://n2t.net/addgene:214218 ; RRID:Addgene_214218)
