[The description below was written by a language model from this plasmid's Addgene catalogue record and pLannotate feature annotations shown in this document.]
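Description:
pDSG590 is a low-copy bacterial expression plasmid built on the BioBrick backbone pSB4S5 for synthetic biology work in Escherichia coli. It replicates from the pSC101 origin, which depends on the plasmid-encoded Rep101 (RepA) initiator protein and accounts for the low copy number. Selection relies on the aadA aminoglycoside adenylyltransferase gene (SmR), which confers resistance to spectinomycin and streptomycin. The backbone is heavily insulated with transcription terminators (lambda t0, tonB, his operon, T3Te and others), and a BioBrick prefix and suffix flank the cloning region. A short fragment annotated as Tn5 transposase lies next to the resistance gene and is probably a backbone remnant rather than a functional element.

The catalogue lists the insert as PhlF and A118. PhlF is a TetR-family transcriptional repressor widely used in genetic circuits, and A118 is the name of a phage-derived serine integrase that catalyses unidirectional recombination between its attachment sites. Neither coding sequence was picked up by the automated annotation. They presumably sit in the unannotated stretch of roughly 2.3 kb between a threonine-operon leader fragment and the downstream rrnB T1 terminator, with another rrnB T1 terminator at the opposite boundary. The promoters and ribosome binding sites driving these genes are not stated in the record, so how PhlF relates to integrase expression cannot be determined from it. Part of the plasmid derives from an earlier plasmid, pNR220.

The stated purpose is to serve as the integrase plasmid of "competition strain 8" in a study of a synthetic differentiation circuit in E. coli designed to suppress mutant takeover, where the integrase presumably supplies the irreversible recombination step.
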