Features (pLannotate 1.2.2; 15 found; start..end, strand, type, name):
      1..72      -  terminator     rrnB T1 terminator: transcription terminator T1 from the E. coli rrnB gene
    126..194     -  ncRNA          Thr leader (fragment): Accession: RF00506 - Threonine operon leader
   2537..2623    +  terminator     rrnB T1 terminator: Escherichia coli rrnB; transcription terminator T1 from the E. coli rrnB gene
   2637..2657    +  misc_feature   BioBrick suffix: universal suffix for all parts
   2693..2724    +  terminator     tonB terminator: bidirectional E. coli tonB-P14 transcription terminator
   2771..2811    -  terminator     bacterial terminator (fragment): putative bacterial transcription terminator
   2827..2921    -  terminator     lambda t0 terminator: transcription terminator from phage lambda
   2933..3724    -  CDS            SmR: aminoglycoside adenylyltransferase (Murphy, 1985); aadA; confers resistance to spectinomycin and streptomycin
   3756..3878    -  CDS            tnpA (fragment): TN5P_ECOLX - Also known as tnp. Experimental evidence at protein level: Swiss-Prot protein existence level 1. Mediates transposition of transposon Tn5 by a 'cut and paste' mechanism. First, the monomeric transposase binds the 19 bp inverted DNA repeats flanking the transposon. Then, dimerization of the DNA- bound transposase creates a synaptic DNA complex. After nicking of the first DNA strand, excision of the transposon proceeds through a series of intermediates. The transposase then mediates the insertion of the transposon at a new site by strand transfer. The activity of the wild- type tran
   4082..5032    -  CDS            Rep101: RepA protein needed for replication with the pSC101 origin; rep101
   5080..5302    -  rep_origin     pSC101 ori: low-copy replication origin that requires the Rep101 protein
   5794..5888    -  terminator     lambda t0 terminator: transcription terminator from phage lambda
   5925..5984    +  terminator     his operon terminator: This putative transcriptin terminator from the E. coli his operon has a 2-bp deletion introduced during synthesis. Its efficiency has not been determined.
   6044..6073    -  terminator     T3Te terminator: phage T3 early transcription terminator
   6120..6141    +  misc_feature   BioBrick prefix: BioBrick prefix for parts that do not start with "ATG"
>Addgene plasmid #214218 | pDSG590 | addgene full sequence | sequence record 426753 | Addgene NGS Result
GAGAGCGTTCACCGACAAACAACAGATAAAACGAAAGGCCCAGTCTTTCGACTGAGCCTTTCGTTTTATT
TGATGCCTGGGGAGTGTGAGTGGGAGGTCTGTATGTACGTCGAGTACCTTTGGTCGAAAAAAAAAGCCCG
CACTGTCAGGTGCGGGCTTTTTTCTGTGTTTCCTTAACGCTGTGTACCCGGACAAACACCATTAATCAGC
AGGAAGGTAAATTCTTCAATATCCTGTTCAACGGTCAGCTGTTCGGTCAGTAGGCGATACCAACAAAAAC
CAAAAATCATATCCAGCAGCAGTTCACGATTGGTATCTTTCGGCAGTTCACCATTGCTAATGGCATTTTC
AACCAGTTTTTTCGGCATCTCACGACGACGTTCCATAAACTGATCTTTCAGCTGGGTCAGGGTTGCAGGG
TCCAGCTGTGCTTCTGCAATAACACAACGAAATGCTTCACCACAAATGGTTTCACGCCAAACTTTCCACA
GATTACGCAGCAGAAAATCCAGATCGGCTTTAAAGCTACCCAGATCCGGAAATTTACGCACCTGTTCGCT
TTCATTTTCATACACTTCGGCAATCAGTGCTGCTTTATTGGTCCACCAACGATAAATGGTCGGTTTGCTT
GCACCGGCACGACGTGCAACGCTTTCAATGCTCAGACCGCTATAACCACATTCTTTCAGGATTTCAATGG
TGCTGGTCAGAATTGCTTTATGGGTATGCGGACTACGCAGGCTACCAATGCTGCTACGGCTCGGGGTACG
TGCCATTAATTATTCCTACTTTCAGAGGAAAGTTAAACAAAATTATTTGTAGAGGGAAACCGTTGTGGTC
TCCCTGAATATATTATACGAGCCTTATGCATGCCCGTAAAGTTATCCAGCAACCACTCATAGACCTAGGG
CAGCAGATAGGGACGACGTGGTGTTAGCTGTGCCGTCGGAATTGCTATAGCCCTTAACGCATGAGAAAGC
CCCCGGAAGATCACCTTCCGGGGGCTTTTTTATTGCGCTCTGATTCGTTACCAATTGACATGATACGAAA
CGTACCGTATCGTTAAGGTTACTTAGCCATCCCGAAATACGGACACTTAAGTAATGAAGGCAGCTATTTA
TATACGTGTTTCTACTCAAGAGCAAGTAGAAAATTATTCAATACAAGCTCAAACTGAAAAACTAACAGGA
TTGTGCCGCTCGAAGGACTGGGACGTATACGATATTTTCATTGACGGCGGATACTCCGGCTCAAATATGA
ATCGTCCCGCATTAAATGAAATGCTAAGTAAACTACACGAAATTGATGCTGTAGTCGTATATCGATTAGA
CAGACTATCCCGCTCACAAAGAGACACAATAACGCTTATTGAAGAATACTTCTTAAAAAACAATGTAGAG
TTTGTTAGTTTGTCTGAAACGCTTGATACCAGTTCCCCTTTCGGTCGTGCAATGATTGGTATATTATCAG
TATTCGCACAGCTAGAGCGCGAAACAATCCGAGATCGTATGGTGATGGGGAAAATTAAGCGTATTGAAGC
AGGTCTTCCGTTAACAACTGCGAAAGGTAGAACGTTCGGCTATGATGTTATAGATACAAAATTATACATT
AATGAAGAAGAAGCAAAACAGTTACAACTGATTTATGATATTTTCGAAGAAGAACAAAGTATAACTTTTT
TACAGAAAAGACTAAAAAAATTAGGCTTTAAAGTTAGAACATATAATCGCTATAACAACTGGCTAACTAA
TGATTTGTATTGTGGTTATGTTTCATATAAAGATAAAGTTCATGTAAAAGGTATTCATGAACCTATCATC
AGTGAAGAGCAATTCTATAGAGTTCAAGAAATATTTACTCGTATGGGTAAAAATCCGAACATGAATAGAG
ATTCAGCATCGTTGCTAAATAATTTAGTAGTTTGTAGTAAATGCGGGTTAGGCTTTGTTCATCGTAGAAA
AGATACAATGTCGCGTGGTAAAAAATATCATTATAGATATTATAGTTGCAAGACTTATAAACATACTCAT
GAACTCGAAAAATGCGGGAATAAAATTTGGAGAGCTGACAAACTTGAAGAATTAATTATTAATCGTGTGA
ATAATTATAGTTTCGCTTCCAGAAATGTAGATAAAGAAGATGAATTAGATAGCTTAAATGAAAAGCTTAA
AATAGAACATGCAAAGAAAAAACGATTATTTGATTTATATATAAATGGCTCGTATGAAGTTTCAGAACTT
GATTCTATGATGAATGATATTGATGCTCAAATTAATTATTATGAATCACAAATAGAAGCTAACGAAGAAT
TGAAGAAAAACAAAAAGATACAAGAAAATTTAGCTGATTTAGCAACAGTTGATTTTGACTCTTTAGAGTT
CAGAGAAAAGCAACTTTATTTAAAATCACTAATAAACAAAATTTATATTGATGGTGAACAAGTTACTATT
GAATGGCTCGAACAGAAACTGATCAGCGAAGAAGATCTGTGATAGTAATAACCCGGGGGTTCCCATGGTA
CGCGTGCTAGAGGCATCAAATAAAACGAAAGGCTCAGTCGAAAGACTGGGCCTTTCGTTTTATCTGTTGT
TTGTCGGTGAACGCTCTCCTGAGTAGGACAAATCCGCCGCCCTAGATACTAGTAGCGGCCGCTGCAGGAG
TCACTAAGGGTTAGTTAGTTAGATTAGCAGAAAGTCAAAAGCCTCCGACCGGAGGCTTTTGACTAAAACT
TCCCTTGGGGTTATCATTGGGGCTCACTCAAAGGCGGTAATCAGATAAAAAAAATCCTTAGCTTTCGCTA
AGGATGATTTCTGCTAGTATGCTTGGATTCTCACCAATAAAAAACGCCCGGCGGCAACCGAGCGTTCTGA
ACAAATCCAGATGGAGTTCTGAGGTCATTACTGGATCTATCAACAGGAGTCCAAGCGAGCTCTTATTTGC
CGACTACCTTGGTGATCTCGCCTTTCACGTAGTGGACAAATTCTTCCAACTGATCTGCGCGCGAGGCCAA
GCGATCTTCTTCTTGTCCAAGATAAGCCTGTCTAGCTTCAAGTATGACGGGCTGATACTGGGCCGGCAGG
CGCTCCATTGCCCAGTCGGCAGCGACATCCTTCGGCGCGATTTTGCCGGTTACTGCGCTGTACCAAATGC
GGGACAACGTAAGCACTACATTTCGCTCATCGCCAGCCCAGTCGGGCGGCGAGTTCCATAGCGTTAAGGT
TTCATTTAGCGCCTCAAATAGATCCTGTTCAGGAACCGGATCAAAGAGTTCCTCCGCCGCTGGACCTACC
AAGGCAACGCTATGTTCTCTTGCTTTTGTCAGCAAGATAGCCAGATCAATGTCGATCGTGGCTGGCTCGA
AGATACCTGCAAGAATGTCATTGCGCTGCCATTCTCCAAATTGCAGTTCGCGCTTAGCTGGATAACGCCA
CGGAATGATGTCGTCGTGCACAACAATGGTGACTTCTACAGCGCGGAGAATCTCGCTCTCTCCAGGGGAA
GCCGAAGTTTCCAAAAGGTCGTTGATCAAAGCTCGCCGCGTTGTTTCATCAAGCCTTACGGTCACCGTAA
CCAGCAAATCAATATCACTGTGTGGCTTCAGGCCGCCATCCACTGCGGAGCCGTACAAATGTACGGCCAG
CAACGTCGGTTCGAGATGGCGCTCGATGACGCCAACTACCTCTGATAGTTGAGTCGATACTTCGGCGATC
ACCGCTTCCCTCATACGAAACGATCCTCATCCTGTCTCTTGATCAGATCTTGATCCCCTGCGCCATCAGA
TCCTTGGCGGCAAGAAAGCCATCCAGTTTACTTTGCAGGGCTTCCCAACCTTACCAGAGGGCGCCCCAGC
TGGCAATTCCGGTTCGCTTGCTCTCTAGTAGTTACATTGTCGATCTGTTCATGGTGAACAGCTTTGAATG
CACCAAAAACTCGTAAAAGCTCTGATGTATCTATCTTTTTTACACCGTTTTCATCTGTGCATATGGACAG
TTTTCCCTTTGATATGTAACGGTGAACAGTTGTTCTACTTTTGTTTGTTAGTCTTGATGCTTCACTGATA
GATACAAGAGCCATAAGAACCTCAGATCCTTCCGTATTTAGCCAGTATGTTCTCTAGTGTGGTTCGTTGT
TTTTGCGTGAGCCATGAGAACGAACCATTGAGATCATACTTACTTTGCATGTCACTCAAAAATTTTGCCT
CAAAACTGGTGAGCTGAATTTTTGCAGTTAAAGCATCGTGTAGTGTTTTTCTTAGTCCGTTATGTAGGTA
GGAATCTGATGTAATGGTTGTTGGTATTTTGTCACCATTCATTTTTATCTGGTTGTTCTCAAGTTCGGTT
ACGAGATCCATTTGTCTATCTAGTTCAACTTGGAAAATCAACGTATCAGTCGGGCGGCCTCGCTTATCAA
CCACCAATTTCATATTGCTGTAAGTGTTTAAATCTTTACTTATTGGTTTCAAAACCCATTGGTTAAGCCT
TTTAAACTCATGGTAGTTATTTTCAAGCATTAACATGAACTTAAATTCATCAAGGCTAATCTCTATATTT
GCCTTGTGAGTTTTCTTTTGTGTTAGTTCTTTTAATAACCACTCATAAATCCTCATAGAGTATTTGTTTT
CAAAAGACTTAACATGTTCCAGATTATATTTTATGAATTTTTTTAACTGGAAAAGATAAGGCAATATCTC
TTCACTAAAAACTAATTCTAATTTTTCGCTTGAGAACTTGGCATAGTTTGTCCACTGGAAAATCCCAAAG
CCTTTAACCAAAGGATTCCTGATTTCCACAGTTCTCGTCATCAGCTCTCTGGTTGCTTTAGCTAATACAC
CATAAGCATTTTCCCTACTGATGTTCATCATCTGAGCGTATTGGTTATAAGTGAACGATACCGTCCGTTC
TTTCCTTGTAGGGTTTTCAATCGTGGGGTTGAGTAGTGCCACACAGCATAAAATTAGCTTGGTTTCATGC
TCCGTTAAGTCATAGCGACTAATCGCTAGTTCATTTGCTTTGAAAACAACTAATTCAGACATACATCTCA
ATTGGTCTAGGTGATTTTAATCACTATACCAATTGAGATGGGCTAGTCAATGATAATTACATGTCCTTTT
CCTTTGAGTTGTGGGTATCTGTAAATTCTGCTAGACCTTTGCTGGAAAACTTGTAAATTCTGCTAGACCC
TCTGTAAATTCCGCTAGACCTTTGTGTGTTTTTTTTGTTTATATTCAAGTGGTTATAATTTATAGAATAA
AGAAAGAATAAAAAAAGATAAAAAGAATAGATCCCAGCCCTGTGTATAACTCACTACTTTAGTCAGTTCC
GCAGTATTACAAAAGGATGTCGCAAACGCTGTTTGCTCCTCTACAAAACAGACCTTAAAACCCTAAAGGC
TTAAGTAGCACCCTCGCAAGCTCGGGCAAATCGCTGAATATTCCTTTTGTCTCCGACCATCAGGCACCTG
AGTCGCTGTCTTTTTCGTGACATTCAGTTCGCTGCGCTCACGGCTCTGGCAGTGAATGGGGGTAAATGGC
ACTACAGGCGCCTTTTATGGATTCATGCAAGGAAACTACCCATAATACAAGAAAAGCCCGTCACGGGCTT
CTCAGGGCGTTTTATGGCGGGTCTGCTATGTGGTGCTATCTGACTTTTTGCTGTTCAGCAGTTCCTGCCC
TCTGATTTTCCAGTCTGACCACTTCGGATTATCCCGTGACAGGTCATTCAGACTGGCTAATGCACCCAGT
AAGGCAGCGGTATCATCAACAGGCTTACCCGTCTTACTGTCCCTAGTGCTTGGATTCTCACCAATAAAAA
ACGCCCGGCGGCAACCGAGCGTTCTGAACAAATCCAGATGGAGTTCTGAGGTCATTACTGGATCTATCAA
CAGGAGTCCAAGCGAGCTCGTAAACTTGGTCTGACAGCTCTAGCTCCGGCAAAAAAACGGGCAAGGTGTC
ACCACCCTGCCCTTTTTCTTTAAAACCGAAAAGATTACTTCGCGTTTGCCACCTGACGTCTAAGAAAAGG
AATATTCAGCAATTTGCCCGTGCCGAAGAAAGGCCCACCCGTGAAGGTGAGCCAGTGAGTTGATTGCTAC
GTAATTAGTTAGTTAGCCCTTAGTGACTCGAATTCGCGGCCGCTTCTAGAG
